Addgene plasmid #63781: p415GPD-3xHA-GW
Purpose: (Empty Backbone) yeast expression vector p415GPD modified such that it is Gateway converted and introduces a 3xHA tag at the N-terminus of the insert
Depositing lab: Susan Baserga. Depositing organization: Yale University. Publication: A protein interaction map of the LSU processome. McCann KL, Charette JM, Vincent NG, Baserga SJ. Genes Dev. 2015 Apr 15;29(8):862-75. doi: 10.1101/gad.256370.114. Epub 2015 Apr 15. PubMed 25877921.
Backbone
  Vector backbone: p415GPD
  Backbone manufacturer: Mumberg D, et al. Yeast vectors for the controlled expression of heterologous proteins in different genetic backgrounds. Gene 15
  Backbone size (bp): 8652
  Modifications to backbone: Added 3xHA tag and gateway converted
  Vector type: Yeast Expression
  Promoter: GPD
  Selectable markers: LEU2
  Tag / fusion protein: 3xHA (N terminal on insert)
Growth in bacteria
  Bacterial resistance: Chloramphenicol and Ampicillin, 25 & 100 μg/mL
  Growth temperature: 37°C
  Growth strain: DB3.1
  Copy number: Unknown
Gene/Insert
  Cloning method: Gateway Cloning
Terms and licenses: Academic/Nonprofit Terms; Industry Terms: Not Available to Industry
Depositor comments: Plasmid a modified form of p415GPD from: Mumberg D, et al. Yeast vectors for the controlled expression of heterologous proteins in different genetic backgrounds. Gene 156: 119-122, 1995. PubMed: 7737504
How to cite: p415GPD-3xHA-GW was a gift from Susan Baserga (Addgene plasmid # 63781 ; http://n2t.net/addgene:63781 ; RRID:Addgene_63781)
