[The description below was written by a language model from this plasmid's Addgene catalogue record and pLannotate feature annotations shown in this document.]
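Description:
p415GPD-3xHA-GW is an empty Gateway destination vector for constitutive protein expression in Saccharomyces cerevisiae, derived from the centromeric shuttle plasmid p415GPD. In yeast it is maintained through a CEN6/ARS element, which gives stable low-copy inheritance, and is selected by the LEU2 auxotrophic marker under its own promoter in leucine-deficient strains. In E. coli it replicates from a high-copy ColE1/pUC-type origin and carries ampicillin resistance (bla). An f1 origin and remnants of the pBluescript-style polylinker region (lac promoter/operator, lacZα fragment, flanking T3 and T7 promoters) are also annotated.

The expression cassette consists of the strong constitutive GPD (TDH3/GAP) promoter, followed by a 3xHA epitope coding sequence, the Gateway cassette, and the CYC1 transcription terminator. The Gateway cassette is bounded by attR1 and attR2 and contains a chloramphenicol resistance gene and the ccdB toxin gene. For this reason the unrecombined vector is selected with both chloramphenicol and ampicillin and is propagated in the ccdB-tolerant strain DB3.1. In an LR recombination with an attL-flanked entry clone, the CmR/ccdB segment is replaced by the gene of interest, and ccdB provides counter-selection against non-recombined plasmid in standard E. coli strains. The resulting clone expresses the inserted open reading frame with three tandem HA tags at its N-terminus, provided the entry clone is in frame, allowing detection or immunoprecipitation with anti-HA antibodies. No insert is present in the deposited plasmid. The associated publication concerns a protein interaction map of the large-subunit processome, consistent with use for expressing tagged proteins in interaction studies.
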