Features (pLannotate 1.2.2; 29 found; start..end, strand, type, name):
     70..573     -  misc_feature   CEN/ARS: S. cerevisiae CEN6 centromere fused to an autonomously replicating sequence
    610..714     +  promoter       AmpR promoter: bla
    715..1575    +  CDS            AmpR: β-lactamase; bla; confers resistance to ampicillin, carbenicillin, and related antibiotics
   1746..2334    +  rep_origin     ori: high-copy-number ColE1/pMB1/pBR322/pUC origin of replication
   2517..2609    +  CDS            lacI (fragment): lac repressor; lacI; The lac repressor binds to the lac operator to inhibit transcription in E. coli. This inhibition can be relieved by adding lactose or isopropyl-β-D-thiogalactopyranoside (IPTG).
   2622..2643    +  protein_bind   CAP binding site: CAP binding activates transcription in the presence of cAMP. E. coli catabolite activator protein
   2658..2688    +  promoter       lac promoter: promoter for the E. coli lac operon
   2696..2712    +  protein_bind   lac operator: The lac repressor binds to the lac operator to inhibit transcription in E. coli. This inhibition can be relieved by adding lactose or isopropyl-β-D-thiogalactopyranoside (IPTG). lac repressor encoded by lacI
   2757..2775    +  promoter       T3 promoter: promoter for bacteriophage T3 RNA polymerase
   2803..3444    +  promoter       GAP promoter: S. cerevisiae TDH3; promoter for glyceraldehyde-3-phosphate dehydrogenase
   3463..3552    +  CDS            3xHA: three tandem HA epitope tags
   3556..3680    +  protein_bind   attR1: mutant version of attR; recombination site for the Gateway® LR reaction LR Clonase™
   3705..3735    +  promoter       lac UV5 promoter: E. coli lac promoter with an "up" mutation
   3759..3788    +  promoter       cat promoter (fragment): promoter of the E. coli cat gene encoding chloramphenicol acetyltransferase
   3789..4448    +  CDS            CmR: chloramphenicol acetyltransferase; cat; confers resistance to chloramphenicol
   4627..4785    +  CDS            ccdA (fragment): CCDA_ECO57 - Also known as H, letA. Experimental evidence at protein level: Swiss-Prot protein existence level 1. Antitoxin component of a type II toxin-antitoxin (TA) system which inhibits the post-segregational killing (PSK) of plasmid-free cells, also referred to as a plasmid addiction system. Binds to and blocks the activity of CcdB; will also remove bound CcdB protein from the CcdB-GyrA complex by forming a CcdA-CcdB complex, a process termed rejuvenation. Functions as a transcriptional corepressor for the ccdAB operon, repression also requires CcdB (By similarity). From Escherichia coli
   4790..5092    +  CDS            ccdB: CCDB_ECOLI - Also known as G, letB, letD. Experimental evidence at protein level: Swiss-Prot protein existence level 1. Toxic component of a type II toxin-antitoxin (TA) system, functioning in plasmid maintainence. Responsible for the post- segregational killing (PSK) of plasmid-free cells, also referred to as a plasmid addiction system. Half-life of over 2 hours. Cell killing by CcdB is accompanied by filamentation, defects in chromosome and plasmid segregation, defects in cell division, formation of anucleate cells, decreased DNA synthesis and plasmid loss. Interferes with the activity of DN
   5136..5260    -  protein_bind   attR2: mutant version of attR; recombination site for the Gateway® LR reaction LR Clonase™
   5263..5510    +  terminator     CYC1 terminator: S. cerevisiae CYC1; transcription terminator for CYC1
   5529..5547    -  promoter       T7 promoter: promoter for bacteriophage T7 RNA polymerase
   5555..5710    +  CDS            lacZα (fragment): LacZα fragment of β-galactosidase; lacZ fragment
   5718..6173    +  rep_origin     f1 ori (sequence partly withheld): f1 bacteriophage origin of replication; arrow indicates direction of (+) strand synthesis
   6174..6226    -  misc_feature   bom (fragment): basis of mobility region from pBR322
   6256..6333    +  CDS            YO192_YEAST (fragment): Experimental evidence at protein level: Swiss-Prot protein existence level 1. From Saccharomyces cerevisiae (strain ATCC 204508 / S288c) (Baker's yeast).
   6473..6877    +  promoter       LEU2 promoter: S. cerevisiae LEU2
   6890..7984    +  CDS            LEU2: 3-isopropylmalate dehydrogenase, required for leucine biosynthesis; S. cerevisiae LEU2; yeast auxotrophic marker
   8346..8447    -  CDS            NFS1 (fragment): NFS1_YEAST - Also known as SPL1 From Saccharomyces cerevisiae (strain ATCC 204508 / S288c) (Baker's yeast).
   8460..8510    -  misc_feature   bom (fragment): basis of mobility region from pBR322
   8612..1       -  CDS            rop (fragment) (across the origin): Rop protein, which maintains plasmids at low copy number; rop
>Addgene plasmid #63781 | p415GPD-3xHA-GW | depositor full sequence | sequence record 154430 | p415GPD-3xHA-GW sequence 8646 bps
GACGAAAGGGCCTCGTGATACGCCTATTTTTATAGGTTAATGTCATGATAATAATGGTTTCTTAGGACGG
ATCGCTTGCCTGTAACTTACACGCGCCTCGTATCTTTTAATGATGGAATAATTTGGGAATTTACTCTGTG
TTTATTTATTTTTATGTTTTGTATTTGGATTTTAGAAAGTAAATAAAGAAGGTAGAAGAGTTACGGAATG
AAGAAAAAAAAATAAACAAAGGTTTAAAAAATTTCAACAAAAAGCGTACTTTACATATATATTTATTAGA
CAAGAAAAGCAGATTAAATAGATATACATTCGATTAACGATAAGTAAAATGTAAAATCACAGGATTTTCG
TGTGTGGTCTTCTACACAGACAAGATGAAACAATTCGGCATTAATACCTGAGAGCAGGAAGAGCAAGATA
AAAGGTAGTATTTGTTGGCGATCCCCCTAGAGTCTTTTACATCTTCGGAAAACAAAAACTATTTTTTCTT
TAATTTCTTTTTTTACTTTCTATTTTTAATTTATATATTTATATTAAAAAATTTAAATTATAATTATTTT
TATAGCACGTGATGAAAAGGACCCAGGTGGCACTTTTCGGGGAAATGTGCGCGGAACCCCTATTTGTTTA
TTTTTCTAAATACATTCAAATATGTATCCGCTCATGAGACAATAACCCTGATAAATGCTTCAATAATATT
GAAAAAGGAAGAGTATGAGTATTCAACATTTCCGTGTCGCCCTTATTCCCTTTTTTGCGGCATTTTGCCT
TCCTGTTTTTGCTCACCCAGAAACGCTGGTGAAAGTAAAAGATGCTGAAGATCAGTTGGGTGCACGAGTG
GGTTACATCGAACTGGATCTCAACAGCGGTAAGATCCTTGAGAGTTTTCGCCCCGAAGAACGTTTTCCAA
TGATGAGCACTTTTAAAGTTCTGCTATGTGGCGCGGTATTATCCCGTATTGACGCCGGGCAAGAGCAACT
CGGTCGCCGCATACACTATTCTCAGAATGACTTGGTTGAGTACTCACCAGTCACAGAAAAGCATCTTACG
GATGGCATGACAGTAAGAGAATTATGCAGTGCTGCCATAACCATGAGTGATAACACTGCGGCCAACTTAC
TTCTGACAACGATCGGAGGACCGAAGGAGCTAACCGCTTTTTTGCACAACATGGGGGATCATGTAACTCG
CCTTGATCGTTGGGAACCGGAGCTGAATGAAGCCATACCAAACGACGAGCGTGACACCACGATGCCTGTA
GCAATGGCAACAACGTTGCGCAAACTATTAACTGGCGAACTACTTACTCTAGCTTCCCGGCAACAATTAA
TAGACTGGATGGAGGCGGATAAAGTTGCAGGACCACTTCTGCGCTCGGCCCTTCCGGCTGGCTGGTTTAT
TGCTGATAAATCTGGAGCCGGTGAGCGTGGGTCTCGCGGTATCATTGCAGCACTGGGGCCAGATGGTAAG
CCCTCCCGTATCGTAGTTATCTACACGACGGGGAGTCAGGCAACTATGGATGAACGAAATAGACAGATCG
CTGAGATAGGTGCCTCACTGATTAAGCATTGGTAACTGTCAGACCAAGTTTACTCATATATACTTTAGAT
TGATTTAAAACTTCATTTTTAATTTAAAAGGATCTAGGTGAAGATCCTTTTTGATAATCTCATGACCAAA
ATCCCTTAACGTGAGTTTTCGTTCCACTGAGCGTCAGACCCCGTAGAAAAGATCAAAGGATCTTCTTGAG
ATCCTTTTTTTCTGCGCGTAATCTGCTGCTTGCAAACAAAAAAACCACCGCTACCAGCGGTGGTTTGTTT
GCCGGATCAAGAGCTACCAACTCTTTTTCCGAAGGTAACTGGCTTCAGCAGAGCGCAGATACCAAATACT
GTCCTTCTAGTGTAGCCGTAGTTAGGCCACCACTTCAAGAACTCTGTAGCACCGCCTACATACCTCGCTC
TGCTAATCCTGTTACCAGTGGCTGCTGCCAGTGGCGATAAGTCGTGTCTTACCGGGTTGGACTCAAGACG
ATAGTTACCGGATAAGGCGCAGCGGTCGGGCTGAACGGGGGGTTCGTGCACACAGCCCAGCTTGGAGCGA
ACGACCTACACCGAACTGAGATACCTACAGCGTGAGCTATGAGAAAGCGCCACGCTTCCCGAAGGGAGAA
AGGCGGACAGGTATCCGGTAAGCGGCAGGGTCGGAACAGGAGAGCGCACGAGGGAGCTTCCAGGGGGAAA
CGCCTGGTATCTTTATAGTCCTGTCGGGTTTCGCCACCTCTGACTTGAGCGTCGATTTTTGTGATGCTCG
TCAGGGGGGCGGAGCCTATGGAAAAACGCCAGCAACGCGGCCTTTTTACGGTTCCTGGCCTTTTGCTGGC
CTTTTGCTCACATGTTCTTTCCTGCGTTATCCCCTGATTCTGTGGATAACCGTATTACCGCCTTTGAGTG
AGCTGATACCGCTCGCCGCAGCCGAACGACCGAGCGCAGCGAGTCAGTGAGCGAGGAAGCGGAAGAGCGC
CCAATACGCAAACCGCCTCTCCCCGCGCGTTGGCCGATTCATTAATGCAGCTGGCACGACAGGTTTCCCG
ACTGGAAAGCGGGCAGTGAGCGCAACGCAATTAATGTGAGTTACCTCACTCATTAGGCACCCCAGGCTTT
ACACTTTATGCTTCCGGCTCCTATGTTGTGTGGAATTGTGAGCGGATAACAATTTCACACAGGAAACAGC
TATGACCATGATTACGCCAAGCGCGCAATTAACCCTCACTAAAGGGAACAAAAGCTGGAGCTCTCGAGTT
TATCATTATCAATACTGCCATTTCAAAGAATACGTAAATAATTAATAGTAGTGATTTTCCTAACTTTATT
TAGTCAAAAAATTAGCCTTTTAATTCTGCTGTAACCCGTACATGCCAAAATAGGGGGCGGGTTACACAGA
ATATATAACACTGATGGTGCTTGGGTGAACAGGTTTATTCCTGGCATCCACTAAATATAATGGAGCCCGC
TTTTTAAGCTGGCATCCAGAAAAAAAAAGAATCCCAGCACCAAAATATTGTTTTCTTCACCAACCATCAG
TTCATAGGTCCATTCTCTTAGCGCAACTACAGAGAACAGGGCACAAACAGGCAAAAAACGGGCACAACCT
CAATGGAGTGATGCAACCTGCCTGGAGTAAATGATGACACAAGGCAATTGACCCACGCATGTATCTATCT
CATTTTCTTACACCTTCTATTACCTTCTGCTCTCTCTGATTTGGAAAAAGCTGAAAAAAAAGGTTTAAAC
CAGTTCCCTGAAATTATTCCCCTACTTGACTAATAAGTATATAAAGACGGTAGGTATTGATTGTAATTCT
GTAAATCTATTTCTTAAACTTCTTAAATTCTACTTTTATAGTTAGTCTTTTTTTTAGTTTTAAAACACCA
GAACTTAGTTTCGACGGATTCTAGATCTCATGTACCCATACGATGTTCCTGACTATGCGGGCTATCCCTA
TGACGTCCCGGACTATGCAGGATCCTATCCATATGACGTTCCAGATTACGCTGGCACAAGTTTGTACAAA
AAAGCTGAACGAGAAACGTAAAATGATATAAATATCAATATATTAAATTAGATTTTGCATAAAAAACAGA
CTACATAATACTGTAAAACACAACATATCCAGTCACTATGGCGGCCGCATTAGGCACCCCAGGCTTTACA
CTTTATGCTTCCGGCTCGTATAATGTGTGGATTTTGAGTTAGGATCCGTCGAGATTTTCAGGAGCTAAGG
AAGCTAAAATGGAGAAAAAAATCACTGGATATACCACCGTTGATATATCCCAATGGCATCGTAAAGAACA
TTTTGAGGCATTTCAGTCAGTTGCTCAATGTACCTATAACCAGACCGTTCAGCTGGATATTACGGCCTTT
TTAAAGACCGTAAAGAAAAATAAGCACAAGTTTTATCCGGCCTTTATTCACATTCTTGCCCGCCTGATGA
ATGCTCATCCGGAATTCCGTATGGCAATGAAAGACGGTGAGCTGGTGATATGGGATAGTGTTCACCCTTG
TTACACCGTTTTCCATGAGCAAACTGAAACGTTTTCATCGCTCTGGAGTGAATACCACGACGATTTCCGG
CAGTTTCTACACATATATTCGCAAGATGTGGCGTGTTACGGTGAAAACCTGGCCTATTTCCCTAAAGGGT
TTATTGAGAATATGTTTTTCGTCTCAGCCAATCCCTGGGTGAGTTTCACCAGTTTTGATTTAAACGTGGC
CAATATGGACAACTTCTTCGCCCCCGTTTTCACCATGGGCAAATATTATACGCAAGGCGACAAGGTGCTG
ATGCCGCTGGCGATTCAGGTTCATCATGCCGTTTGTGATGGCTTCCATGTCGGCAGAATGCTTAATGAAT
TACAACAGTACTGCGATGAGTGGCAGGGCGGGGCGTAAAGATCTGGATCCGGCTTACTAAAAGCCAGATA
ACAGTATGCGTATTTGCGCGCTGATTTTTGCGGTATAAGAATATATACTGATATGTATACCCGAAGTATG
TCAAAAAGAGGTATGCTATGAAGCAGCGTATTACAGTGACAGTTGACAGCGACAGCTATCAGTTGCTCAA
GGCATATATGATGTCAATATCTCCGGTCTGGTAAGCACAACCATGCAGAATGAAGCCCGTCGTCTGCGTG
CCGAACGCTGGAAAGCGGAAAATCAGGAAGGGATGGCTGAGGTCGCCCGGTTTATTGAAATGAACGGCTC
TTTTGCTGACGAGAACAGGGGCTGGTGAAATGCAGTTTAAGGTTTACACCTATAAAAGAGAGAGCCGTTA
TCGTCTGTTTGTGGATGTACAGAGTGATATTATTGACACGCCCGGGCGACGGATGGTGATCCCCCTGGCC
AGTGCACGTCTGCTGTCAGATAAAGTCTCCCGTGAACTTTACCCGGTGGTGCATATCGGGGATGAAAGCT
GGCGCATGATGACCACCGATATGGCCAGTGTGCCGGTTTCCGTTATCGGGGAAGAAGTGGCTGATCTCAG
CCACCGCGAAAATGACATCAAAAACGCCATTAACCTGATGTTCTGGGGAATATAAATGTCAGGCTCCCTT
ATACACAGCCAGTCTGCAGGTCGACCATAGTGACTGGATATGTTGTGTTTTACAGTATTATGTAGTCTGT
TTTTTATGCAAAATCTAATTTAATATATTGATATTTATATCATTTTACGTTTCTCGTTCAGCTTTCTTGT
ACAAAGTGGTAGTCATGTAATTAGTTATGTCACGCTTACATTCACGCCCTCCCCCCACATCCGCTCTAAC
CGAAAAGGAAGGAGTTAGACAACCTGAAGTCTAGGTCCCTATTTATTTTTTTATAGTTATGTTAGTATTA
AGAACGTTATTTATATTTCAAATTTTTCTTTTTTTTCTGTACAGACGCGTGTACGCATGTAACATTATAC
TGAAAACCTTGCTTGAGAAGGTTTTGGGACGCTCGAAGGCTTTAATTTGCGGCCGGTACCCAATTCGCCC
TATAGTGAGTCGTATTACGCGCGCTCACTGGCCGTCGTTTTACAACGTCGTGACTGGGAAAACCCTGGCG
TTACCCAACTTAATCGCCTTGCAGCACATCCCCCTTTCGCCAGCTGGCGTAATAGCGAAGAGGCCCGCAC
CGATCGCCCTTCCCAACAGTTGCGCAGCCTGAATGGCGAATGGCGCG
[124 nt withheld, positions 5718-5841]
C
[91 nt withheld, positions 5843-5933]
A
[49 nt withheld, positions 5935-5983]
CCTTTGACGTTGGAGTCCACGTTCTTT
[37 nt withheld, positions 6011-6047]
ACCCTATCTCGGTCTATTCTTTTGATTTATAAGGGATTTTGCCGATTTCGGCCTATTGGTTAAAAAATGA
GCTGATTTAACAAAAATTTAACGCGAATTTTAACAAAATATTAACGTTTACAATTTCCTGATGCGGTATT
TTCTCCTTACGCATCTGTGCGGTATTTCACACCGCATATCGACGGTCGAGGAGAACTTCTAGTATATCCA
CATACCTAATATTATTGCCTTATTAAAAATGGAATCCCAACAATTACATCAAAATCCACATTCTCTTCAA
AATCAATTGTCCTGTACTTCCTTGTTCATGTGTGTTCAAAAACGTTATATTTATAGGATAATTATACTCT
ATTTCTCAACAAGTAATTGGTTGTTTGGCCGAGCGGTCTAAGGCGCCTGATTCAAGAAATATCTTGACCG
CAGTTAACTGTGGGAATACTCAGGTATCGTAAGATGCAAGAGTTCGAATCTCTTAGCAACCATTATTTTT
TTCCTCAACATAACGAGAACACACAGGGGCGCTATCGCACAGAATCAAATTCGATGACTGGAAATTTTTT
GTTAATTTCAGAGGTCGCCTGACGCATATACCTTTTTCAACTGAAAAATTGGGAGAAAAAGGAAAGGTGA
GAGGCCGGAACCGGCTTTTCATATAGAATAGAGAAGCGTTCATGACTAAATGCTTGCATCACAATACTTG
AAGTTGACAATATTATTTAAGGACCTATTGTTTTTTCCAATAGGTGGTTAGCAATCGTCTTACTTTCTAA
CTTTTCTTACCTTTTACATTTCAGCAATATATATATATATTTCAAGGATATACCATTCTAATGTCTGCCC
CTATGTCTGCCCCTAAGAAGATCGTCGTTTTGCCAGGTGACCACGTTGGTCAAGAAATCACAGCCGAAGC
CATTAAGGTTCTTAAAGCTATTTCTGATGTTCGTTCCAATGTCAAGTTCGATTTCGAAAATCATTTAATT
GGTGGTGCTGCTATCGATGCTACAGGTGTCCCACTTCCAGATGAGGCGCTGGAAGCCTCCAAGAAGGTTG
ATGCCGTTTTGTTAGGTGCTGTGGGTGGTCCTAAATGGGGTACCGGTAGTGTTAGACCTGAACAAGGTTT
ACTAAAAATCCGTAAAGAACTTCAATTGTACGCCAACTTAAGACCATGTAACTTTGCATCCGACTCTCTT
TTAGACTTATCTCCAATCAAGCCACAATTTGCTAAAGGTACTGACTTCGTTGTTGTCAGAGAATTAGTGG
GAGGTATTTACTTTGGTAAGAGAAAGGAAGACGATGGTGATGGTGTCGCTTGGGATAGTGAACAATACAC
CGTTCCAGAAGTGCAAAGAATCACAAGAATGGCCGCTTTCATGGCCCTACAACATGAGCCACCATTGCCT
ATTTGGTCCTTGGATAAAGCTAATGTTTTGGCCTCTTCAAGATTATGGAGAAAAACTGTGGAGGAAACCA
TCAAGAACGAATTCCCTACATTGAAGGTTCAACATCAATTGATTGATTCTGCCGCCATGATCCTAGTTAA
GAACCCAACCCACCTAAATGGTATTATAATCACCAGCAACATGTTTGGTGATATCATCTCCGATGAAGCC
TCCGTTATCCCAGGTTCCTTGGGTTTGTTGCCATCTGCGTCCTTGGCCTCTTTGCCAGACAAGAACACCG
CATTTGGTTTGTACGAACCATGCCACGGTTCTGCTCCAGATTTGCCAAAGAATAAGGTTGACCCTATCGC
CACTATCTTGTCTGCTGCAATGATGTTGAAATTGTCATTGAACTTGCCTGAAGAAGGTAAGGCCATTGAA
GATGCAGTTAAAAAGGTTTTGGATGCAGGTATCAGAACTGGTGATTTAGGTGGTTCCAACAGTACCACCG
AAGTCGGTGATGCTGTCGCCGAAGAAGTTAAGAAAATCCTTGCTTAAAAAGATTCTCTTTTTTTATGATA
TTTGTACATAAACTTTATAAATGAAATTCATAATAGAAACGACACGAAATTACAAAATGGAATATGTTCA
TAGGGTAGACGAAACTATATACGCAATCTACATACATTTATCAAGAAGGAGAAAAAGGAGGATAGTAAAG
GAATACAGGTAAGCAAATTGATACTAATGGCTCAACGTGATAAGGAAAAAGAATTGCACTTTAACATTAA
TATTGACAAGGAGGAGGGCACCACACAAAAAGTTAGGTGTAACAGAAAATCATGAAACTACGATTCCTAA
TTTGATATTGGAGGATTTTCTCTAAAAAAAAAAAAATACAACAAATAAAAAACACTCAATGACCTGACCA
TTTGATGGAGTTTAAGTCAATACCTTCTTGAACCATTTCCCATAATGGTGAAAGTTCCCTCAAGAATTTT
ACTCTGTCAGAAACGGCCTTACGACGTAGTCGATATGGTGCACTCTCAGTACAATCTGCTCTGATGCCGC
ATAGTTAAGCCAGCCCCGACACCCGCCAACACCCGCTGACGCGCCCTGACGGGCTTGTCTGCTCCCGGCA
TCCGCTTACAGACAAGCTGTGACCGTCTCCGGGAGCTGCATGTGTCAGAGGTTTTCACCGTCATCACCGA
AACGCGCGA
