>Addgene plasmid #63781 | p415GPD-3xHA-GW | addgene partial sequence | sequence record 111466 | GPDpro-F 5'-CGGTAGGTATTGATTGTAATTCTG-3'
AATTCTACTTTTATAGTTAGTCTTTTTTTTAGTTTTAAAACACCAGAACTTAGTTTCGACGGATTCTAGA
TCTCATGTACCCATACGATGTTCCTGACTATGCGGGCTATCCCTATGACGTCCCGGACTATGCAGGATCC
TATCCATATGACGTTCCAGATTACGCTGGCACAAGTTTGTACAAAAAAGCTGAACGAGAAACGTAAAATG
ATATAAATATCAATATATTAAATTAGATTTTGCATAAAAAACAGACTACATAATACTGTAAAACACAACA
TATCCAGTCACTATGGCGGCCGCATTAGGCACCCCAGGCTTTACACTTTATGCTTCCGGCTCGTATAATG
TGTGGATTTTGAGTTAGGATCCGTCGAGATTTTCAGGAGCTAAGGAAGCTAAAATGGAGAAAAAAATCAC
TGGATATACCACCGTTGATATATCCCAATGGCATCGTAAAGAACATTTTGAGGCATTTCAGTCAGTTGCT
CAATGTACCTATAACCAGACCGTTCAGCTGGATATTACGGCCTTTTTAAAGACCGTAAAGAAAAATAAGC
ACAAGTTTTATCCGGCCTTTATTCACATTCTTGCCCGCCTGATGAATGCTCATCCGGAATTCCGTATGGC
AATGAAAGACGGTGAGCTGGTGATATGGGATAGTGTTCACCCTTGTTACACCGTTTTCCATGAGCAAACT
GAAACGTTTTCATCGCTCTGGAGTGAATACCACGACGATTTCCGGCAGTTTCTACACATATATTCGCAAG
ATGTGGCGTGTTACGGTGAAAACCTGGCCTATTTCCCTAAAGGGTTTATTGAGAATATGTTTTTCGTCTC
AGCCAATCCCTGGGTGAGTTTCACCAGTTTTGATTTAAACGTGGCCAATATGGACAACTTCTTCGCCCCC
GTTTTC
