>Addgene plasmid #63781 | p415GPD-3xHA-GW | addgene partial sequence | sequence record 111475 | T7 5'-TAATACGACTCACTATAGGG-3'
TTAAGCCTTCGAGCGTCCCAAAACCTTCTCAAGCAAGGTTTTCAGTATAATGTTACATGCGTACACGCGT
CTGTACAGAAAAAAAAGAAAAATTTGAAATATAAATAACGTTCTTAATACTAACATAACTATAAAAAAAT
AAATAGGGACCTAGACTTCAGGTTGTCTAACTCCTTCCTTTTCGGTTAGAGCGGATGTGGGGGGAGGGCG
TGAATGTAAGCGTGACATAACTAATTACATGACTACCACTTTGTACAAGAAAGCTGAACGAGAAACGTAA
AATGATATAAATATCAATATATTAAATTAGATTTTGCATAAAAAACAGACTACATAATACTGTAAAACAC
AACATATCCAGTCACTATGGTCGACCTGCAGACTGGCTGTGTATAAGGGAGCCTGACATTTATATTCCCC
AGAACATCAGGTTAATGGCGTTTTTGATGTCATTTTCGCGGTGGCTGAGATCAGCCACTTCTTCCCCGAT
AACGGAAACCGGCACACTGGCCATATCGGTGGTCATCATGCGCCAGCTTTCATCCCCGATATGCACCACC
GGGTAAAGTTCACGGGAGACTTTATCTGACAGCAGACGTGCACTGGCCAGGGGGATCACCATCCGTCGCC
CGGGCGTGTCAATAATATCACTCTGTACATCCACAAACAGACGATAACGGCTCTCTCTTTTATAGGTGTA
AACCTTAAACTGCATTTCACCAGCCCCTGTTCTCGTCAGCAAAAGAGCCGTTCATTTCAATAAACCGGGC
GACCTCAGCCATCCCTTCCTGATTTTCCGCTTTCCAGCGTTCGGCACGCAGACGACGGGCTTCATTCTGC
ATGGTTGTGCTTACCAGACCGGAGATATTGACATCATATATGCCTTGAGCA
